>Addgene plasmid #83543 | pILGFP86 | addgene partial sequence | sequence record 161718 | yGFP-R 5'-GCATCACCTTCACCTTCACC-3'
TTAACATCACCATCTAATTCAACCAAAATTGGGACAACACCAGTGAATAATTCTTCACCTTTAGAGGATC
CCATTTCGATGATTGTTCTTGGGATATTGCTAAATTACAAGAAAAGTGATGAAAAGTATAAGTTGCGAGG
CTAAAAGAAATGTGATGGAGATACCATTCGTTTATATAAATTTTTTTTTTTTTTTTTTTTCAGATTGAAA
AAAAATTTTTCACTTCTCACTGTGCGTCGTGTGACGTGATATTAATATAGTAAAAGTGCATATTCAATAT
TATTTAGGATAGTCTCTTGAGACATCTATCTAAGATATTATGCTCCGATTGTGCAAGTGTTCGAGCATTT
TGGAGCATGCTTTTAGTAGCACTTGTTATCTTTGACGAGTTGTCGCCTTTTATGCAAGGTAGTTGCTTTT
CCTTAAGTAATTTGGAAAGCAATTTCTTGGAATGGGGATTGTCTTTTTTGGCCAGGAAGGGCAGCTTTTC
TTCGTTAACTATAGAATCACTGATGTGAGGAGTGGCCTTTTTGGAGAACAATGATTCCCATTGAACGGCC
GTTAAAGTCAAAAGGTTAGCTAAGGCCCACGTTGAGGGTGAAGGCTCGCCACTTGAGTCTATGTAAAGCT
GGGAAAGCCATGATTCCAAGCTGTCATCACCCTCTTCCTCTTCCTCTTCGCTCTCTATATCGTCAGACAG
ATTGTCTGATTTGTCGAGCAACCCTTAATATAACTTCGTATAATGTATGCTATACGAAGTTATTAGGTCT
AGAGATCCCAATACAACAGATCACGTGATCTTTTGTAAGATGAAGTTGAAGTAGTGTTGCACCGTGCCAA
TGCAGGTGGCTATTAGATTAAATATGTGATTTGTTCTATTAAGTTTCCTGTATAATTAATGGGGAGCGCT
GATTCTCTTTTGGTACGCTTCCCATCCAGCATTTCTGTATCTTTCACCTTCAACCTTAGGAT
