>Addgene plasmid #83543 | pILGFP86 | addgene partial sequence | sequence record 161721 | M13-Rev 5'-CAGGAAACAGCTATGACC-3'
GCATTTAAATCATTACGACCGAGATTCCCGGGTAATAACTGATATAATTAAATTGAAGCTCTAATTTGTG
AGTTTAGTATACATGCATTTACTTATAATACAGTTTTTTAGTTTTGCTGGCCGCATCTTCTCAAATATGC
TTCCCAGCCTGCTTTTCTGTAACGTTCACCCTCTACCTTAGCATCCCTTCCCTTTGCAAATAGTCCTACT
AGTTTAAGATCTTTTGTACAATTCATCCATACCATGGGTAATACCAGCAGCAGTAACAAATTCTAACAAG
ACCATGTGGTCTCTCTTTTCGTTTGGATCTTTGGATAAGGCAGATTGAGTGGATAAGTAATGGTTGTCTG
GTAACAAGACTGGACCATCACCAATTGGAGTATTTTGTTGATAATGGTCAGCTAATTGAACAGAACCATC
TTCAATGTTGTGTCTAATTTTGAAGTTAACTTTGATACCATTCTTTTGTTTGTCAGCCATGATGTAAACA
TTGTGAGAGTTATAGTTGTATTCCAATTTGTGACCTAAAATGTTACCATCTTCTTTAAAATCAATACCTT
TTAATTCGATTCTATTAACTAAGGTATCACCTTCAAACTTGACTTCAGCTCTGGTCTTGTAGTTACCGTC
ATCTTTGAAAAAAATAGTTCTTTCTTGAACATAACCTTCTGGCATGGCAGACTTGAAAAAGTCATGTTGT
TTCATATGATCTGGGTATCTCGCAAAACATTGAACACCATAACCGAAAGTAGTGACTAAGGTTGGCCATG
GAACTGGCAATTTACCAGTAGTACAAATAAATTTTAAGGTCAATTTACCGTAAGTAGCATCACCTTCACC
TTCACCGGAGACAGAAAATTTGTGACCATTAACATCACCATCTAATTCAACCAAAATTGGGACAACACCA
GTGAATAATTCTTCACCTTTAGAGGATCCCATTTCGATGATTGTTCTTGGGATATTGCTAAATTACAAGA
AAAGTGATGAAAAGTATAAGTT
