[The description below was written by a language model from this plasmid's Addgene catalogue record.]
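Description:
pILGFP86 is a yeast expression reporter plasmid built on the pUC19 backbone. In E. coli it is maintained as a high-copy plasmid under ampicillin selection, consistent with the pUC-type origin and AmpR marker of its parent vector. For selection in Saccharomyces cerevisiae it carries a URA3 marker derived from Kluyveromyces lactis, which complements uracil auxotrophy in ura3 host strains; using a heterologous URA3 gene generally reduces unwanted recombination with the native URA3 locus. The record lists no yeast replication origin or centromere and does not say whether the plasmid is maintained episomally or integrated into the genome. No feature table is provided, so the exact arrangement of elements, including any terminator downstream of the reporter, cannot be confirmed.

The payload is a fusion of the S. cerevisiae RPL4A promoter to yEGFP, a yeast-optimised enhanced green fluorescent protein. RPL4A encodes a ribosomal protein of the large subunit, and fluorescence from yEGFP serves as a quantitative readout of this promoter's transcriptional output. The plasmid's stated purpose is to evaluate RPL4A promoter strength, and it comes from a study comparing yeast promoter activities on different carbon substrates and across the diauxic shift, aimed at controlling heterologous gene expression in yeast cell factories. The depositor notes that the promoter was cloned from strain CEN.PK113-7D, whereas the assembled reference sequence is based on S288C promoter sequences, so any discrepancies in the promoter region reflect single-nucleotide polymorphisms between these strains. The insert was introduced by restriction enzyme cloning, but the sites used are not recorded.
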