Addgene plasmid #83543: pILGFP86
Purpose: Used to evaluate the expression output of RPL4A promoter with yEGFP used as the reporter gene.
Depositing lab: Claudia Vickers. Depositing organization: University of Queensland. Publication: Controlling heterologous gene expression in yeast cell factories on different carbon substrates and across the diauxic shift: a comparison of yeast promoter activities. Peng B, Williams TC, Henry M, Nielsen LK, Vickers CE. Microb Cell Fact. 2015 Jun 26;14:91. doi: 10.1186/s12934-015-0278-5. PubMed 26112740.
Backbone
  Vector backbone: pUC19
  Vector type: Yeast Expression
  Selectable markers: URA3 ; kluyveromyces lactis in S. cerevisiae
Growth in bacteria
  Bacterial resistance: Ampicillin, 100 μg/mL
  Growth temperature: 37°C
  Growth strain: alpha-Select
  Growth instructions: alpha-Select from BIOLINE (Genotype: F- deoR endA1 recA1 relA1 gyrA96 hsdR17(rk-, mk+) supE44 thi-1 phoA Δ(lacZYA-argF)U169 Φ80lacZΔM15 λ-)
  Copy number: High Copy
Gene/Insert
  Gene/Insert name: RPL4A promoter-yEGFP
  Species: S. cerevisiae (budding yeast)
  Promoter: RPL4A
  Cloning method: Restriction Enzyme; 5′ cloning site unknown (unknown if destroyed); 3′ cloning site unknown (unknown if destroyed)
  Sequencing primers: 5′ unknown; 3′ yGFP-R
Terms and licenses: Academic/Nonprofit Terms; Industry Terms: Not Available to Industry
Depositor comments: Please note that the promoters were cloned from strain CEN.PK113-7D and the assembled full sequence are based on S288C promoters. Discrepancies in these promoters are the SNPs in CEN.PK113-7D.
How to cite: pILGFP86 was a gift from Claudia Vickers (Addgene plasmid # 83543 ; http://n2t.net/addgene:83543 ; RRID:Addgene_83543)
